>Addgene plasmid #84338 | p63RhoGEF580-mVenus-N1 | depositor full sequence | sequence record 160930 | p63RhoGEF580-mVenus-N1 sequence 6463 bps
TAGTTATTAATAGTAATCAATTACGGGGTCATTAGTTCATAGCCCATATATGGAGTTCCGCGTTACATAA
CTTACGGTAAATGGCCCGCCTGGCTGACCGCCCAACGACCCCCGCCCATTGACGTCAATAATGACGTATG
TTCCCATAGTAACGCCAATAGGGACTTTCCATTGACGTCAATGGGTGGAGTATTTACGGTAAACTGCCCA
CTTGGCAGTACATCAAGTGTATCATATGCCAAGTACGCCCCCTATTGACGTCAATGACGGTAAATGGCCC
GCCTGGCATTATGCCCAGTACATGACCTTATGGGACTTTCCTACTTGGCAGTACATCTACGTATTAGTCA
TCGCTATTACCATGGTGATGCGGTTTTGGCAGTACATCAATGGGCGTGGATAGCGGTTTGACTCACGGGG
ATTTCCAAGTCTCCACCCCATTGACGTCAATGGGAGTTTGTTTTGGCACCAAAATCAACGGGACTTTCCA
AAATGTCGTAACAACTCCGCCCCATTGACGCAAATGGGCGGTAGGCGTGTACGGTGGGAGGTCTATATAA
GCAGAGCTGGTTTAGTGAACCGTCAGATCCGCTAGCGCTACCGGACTCAGATCTCGAGCTCAAGCTTCGA
ATTCTGCAGTCGACGGTACCACCATGCGGGGGGGGCACAAAGGGGGTCGCTGTGCCTGTCCCCGTGTGAT
CCGAAAAGTGCTGGCAAAATGCGGCTGCTGCTTCGCCCGGGGGGGACGTGAATCCTATTCCATTGCGGGC
AGTGAGGGGAGTATATCGGCTTCTGCTGCCTCCGGTCTGGCTGCCCCCTCTGGCCCCAGCTCTGGCCTCA
GCTCTGGCCCCTGTTCCCCAGGCCCCCCAGGGCCCGTCAGTGGCCTGAGGAGATGGTTGGATCATTCCAA
ACATTGTCTCAGTGTGGAAACTGAGGCAGACAGTGGTCAGGCAGGACCATATGAGAACTGGATGTTGGAG
CCAGCTCTAGCCACAGGAGAGGAGCTGCCGGAACTGACCTTGCTGACCACACTGTTGGAGGGCCCTGGAG
ATAAGACGCAGCCACCTGAAGAGGAGACTTTGTCCCAAGCCCCTGAGAGTGAGGAGGAACAGAAGAAGAA
GGCTCTGGAAAGGAGTATGTATGTCCTGAGTGAACTGGTAGAAACAGAGAAAATGTACGTGGACGACTTG
GGGCAGATTGTGGAGGGTTATATGGCCACCATGGCTGCTCAGGGGGTCCCCGAGAGTCTTCGAGGCCGTG
ACAGGATTGTGTTTGGGAATATCCAGCAAATCTATGAGTGGCACCGAGACTATTTCTTGCAAGAGCTACA
ACGGTGTCTGAAAGATCCTGATTGGCTGGCTCAGCTATTCATCAAACACGAGCGCCGGCTGCATATGTAT
GTGGTGTACTGTCAGAATAAGCCCAAGTCAGAGCATGTGGTGTCAGAGTTTGGGGACAGCTACTTTGAGG
AGCTCCGGCAGCAGCTGGGGCACCGCCTGCAGCTGAACGACCTCCTCATCAAACCTGTGCAGCGGATCAT
GAAATACCAGCTGCTGCTCAAGGATTTTCTCAAGTATTACAATAGAGCTGGGATGGATACTGCAGACCTA
GAGCAAGCTGTGGAGGTCATGTGCTTTGTGCCCAAGCGCTGCAACGATATGATGACGCTGGGGAGATTGC
GGGGATTTGAGGGCAAACTGACTGCTCAGGGGAAGCTCTTGGGCCAGGACACTTTCTGGGTCACCGAGCC
TGAGGCTGGAGGGCTGCTGTCTTCCCGAGGTCGAGAGAGGCGCGTCTTCCTCTTTGAGCAAATCATCATC
TTCAGTGAAGCCCTGGGAGGAGGAGTGAGAGGTGGAACACAGCCTGGATATGTATACAAGAACAGCATTA
AGGTGAGCTGCCTGGGACTGGAGGGGAACCTCCAAGGTGACCCTTGCCGCTTTGCACTGACCTCCAGAGG
GCCAGAGGGTGGGATCCAGCGCTATGTCCTGCAGGCTGCAGACCCTGCTATCAGTCAGGCCTGGATCAAG
CATGTGGCTCAGATCTTGGAGAGCCAACGGGACTTCCTCAACGCATTGCAGTCACCCATTGAGTACCAGA
GACGGGAGAGCCAGACCAACAGCCTGGGGCGGCCAAGAGGGCCTGGAGTGGGGAGCCCTGGAAGAATTCG
GCTTGGAGATCAGGCCCAGGGCAGCACACACACACCCATCAATGGCTCTCTCCCCTCTCTGCTGCTGTCA
CCCAAAGGGGAGGTGGCCAGAGCCCTCTTGCCACTGGATAAACAGGCCCTTGGTGACATCCCCCAGGCTC
CCCATGACTCTCCTCCAGTCTCTCCAACTCCAAAAACCCCTCCCTGCCAAGCCAGACTTGCCAAGCTGGA
TGAAGATGAGCTGTCACCGGTCGCCACCATGGTGAGCAAGGGCGAGGAGCTGTTCACCGGGGTGGTGCCC
ATCCTGGTCGAGCTGGACGGCGACGTAAACGGCCACAAGTTCAGCGTGTCCGGCGAGGGCGAGGGCGATG
CCACCTACGGCAAGCTGACCCTGAAGCTGATCTGCACCACCGGCAAGCTGCCCGTGCCCTGGCCCACCCT
CGTGACCACCCTGGGCTACGGCCTGCAGTGCTTCGCCCGCTACCCCGACCACATGAAGCAGCACGACTTC
TTCAAGTCCGCCATGCCCGAAGGCTACGTCCAGGAGCGCACCATCTTCTTCAAGGACGACGGCAACTACA
AGACCCGCGCCGAGGTGAAGTTCGAGGGCGACACCCTGGTGAACCGCATCGAGCTGAAGGGCATCGACTT
CAAGGAGGACGGCAACATCCTGGGGCACAAGCTGGAGTACAACTACAACAGCCACAACGTCTATATCACC
GCCGACAAGCAGAAGAACGGCATCAAGGCCAACTTCAAGATCCGCCACAACATCGAGGACGGCGGCGTGC
AGCTCGCCGACCACTACCAGCAGAACACCCCCATCGGCGACGGCCCCGTGCTGCTGCCCGACAACCACTA
CCTGAGCTACCAGTCCAAGCTGAGCAAAGACCCCAACGAGAAGCGCGATCACATGGTCCTGCTGGAGTTC
GTGACCGCCGCCGGGATCACTCTCGGCATGGACGAGCTGTACAAGTAAAGCGGCCGCGACTCTAGATCAT
AATCAGCCATACCACATTTGTAGAGGTTTTACTTGCTTTAAAAAACCTCCCACACCTCCCCCTGAACCTG
AAACATAAAATGAATGCAATTGTTGTTGTTAACTTGTTTATTGCAGCTTATAATGGTTACAAATAAAGCA
ATAGCATCACAAATTTCACAAATAAAGCATTTTTTTCACTGCATTCTAGTTGTGGTTTGTCCAAACTCAT
CAATGTATCTTAAGGCGTAAATTGTAAGCGTTAATATTTTGTTAAAATTCGCGTTAAATTTTTGTTAAAT
CAGCTCATTTTTTAACCAATAGGCCGAAATCGGCAAAATCCCTTATAAATCAAAAGAATAGACCGAGATA
GGGT
[37 nt withheld, positions 3505-3541]
AAAGAACGTGGACTCCAACGTCAAAGG
[49 nt withheld, positions 3569-3617]
T
[91 nt withheld, positions 3619-3709]
G
[124 nt withheld, positions 3711-3834]
CAGGTGGCACTTTTCGGGGAAATGTGCGCGGAACCCCTATTTGTTTATTTTTCTAAATACATTCAAATAT
GTATCCGCTCATGAGACAATAACCCTGATAAATGCTTCAATAATATTGAAAAAGGAAGAGTCCTGAGGCG
GAAAGAACCAGCTGTGGAATGTGTGTCAGTTAGGGTGTGGAAAGTCCCCAGGCTCCCCAGCAGGCAGAAG
TATGCAAAGCATGCATCTCAATTAGTCAGCAACCAGGTGTGGAAAGTCCCCAGGCTCCCCAGCAGGCAGA
AGTATGCAAAGCATGCATCTCAATTAGTCAGCAACCATAGTCCCGCCCCTAACTCCGCCCATCCCGCCCC
TAACTCCGCCCAGTTCCGCCCATTCTCCGCCCCATGGCTGACTAATTTTTTTTATTTATGCAGAGGCCGA
GGCCGCCTCGGCCTCTGAGCTATTCCAGAAGTAGTGAGGAGGCTTTTTTGGAGGCCTAGGCTTTTGCAAA
GATCGATCAAGAGACAGGATGAGGATCGTTTCGCATGATTGAACAAGATGGATTGCACGCAGGTTCTCCG
GCCGCTTGGGTGGAGAGGCTATTCGGCTATGACTGGGCACAACAGACAATCGGCTGCTCTGATGCCGCCG
TGTTCCGGCTGTCAGCGCAGGGGCGCCCGGTTCTTTTTGTCAAGACCGACCTGTCCGGTGCCCTGAATGA
ACTGCAAGACGAGGCAGCGCGGCTATCGTGGCTGGCCACGACGGGCGTTCCTTGCGCAGCTGTGCTCGAC
GTTGTCACTGAAGCGGGAAGGGACTGGCTGCTATTGGGCGAAGTGCCGGGGCAGGATCTCCTGTCATCTC
ACCTTGCTCCTGCCGAGAAAGTATCCATCATGGCTGATGCAATGCGGCGGCTGCATACGCTTGATCCGGC
TACCTGCCCATTCGACCACCAAGCGAAACATCGCATCGAGCGAGCACGTACTCGGATGGAAGCCGGTCTT
GTCGATCAGGATGATCTGGACGAAGAGCATCAGGGGCTCGCGCCAGCCGAACTGTTCGCCAGGCTCAAGG
CGAGCATGCCCGACGGCGAGGATCTCGTCGTGACCCATGGCGATGCCTGCTTGCCGAATATCATGGTGGA
AAATGGCCGCTTTTCTGGATTCATCGACTGTGGCCGGCTGGGTGTGGCGGACCGCTATCAGGACATAGCG
TTGGCTACCCGTGATATTGCTGAAGAGCTTGGCGGCGAATGGGCTGACCGCTTCCTCGTGCTTTACGGTA
TCGCCGCTCCCGATTCGCAGCGCATCGCCTTCTATCGCCTTCTTGACGAGTTCTTCTGAGCGGGACTCTG
GGGTTCGAAATGACCGACCAAGCGACGCCCAACCTGCCATCACGAGATTTCGATTCCACCGCCGCCTTCT
ATGAAAGGTTGGGCTTCGGAATCGTTTTCCGGGACGCCGGCTGGATGATCCTCCAGCGCGGGGATCTCAT
GCTGGAGTTCTTCGCCCACCCTAGGGGGAGGCTAACTGAAACACGGAAGGAGACAATACCGGAAGGAACC
CGCGCTATGACGGCAATAAAAAGACAGAATAAAACGCACGGTGTTGGGTCGTTTGTTCATAAACGCGGGG
TTCGGTCCCAGGGCTGGCACTCTGTCGATACCCCACCGAGACCCCATTGGGGCCAATACGCCCGCGTTTC
TTCCTTTTCCCCACCCCACCCCCCAAGTTCGGGTGAAGGCCCAGGGCTCGCAGCCAACGTCGGGGCGGCA
GGCCCTGCCATAGCCTCAGGTTACTCATATATACTTTAGATTGATTTAAAACTTCATTTTTAATTTAAAA
GGATCTAGGTGAAGATCCTTTTTGATAATCTCATGACCAAAATCCCTTAACGTGAGTTTTCGTTCCACTG
AGCGTCAGACCCCGTAGAAAAGATCAAAGGATCTTCTTGAGATCCTTTTTTTCTGCGCGTAATCTGCTGC
TTGCAAACAAAAAAACCACCGCTACCAGCGGTGGTTTGTTTGCCGGATCAAGAGCTACCAACTCTTTTTC
CGAAGGTAACTGGCTTCAGCAGAGCGCAGATACCAAATACTGTCCTTCTAGTGTAGCCGTAGTTAGGCCA
CCACTTCAAGAACTCTGTAGCACCGCCTACATACCTCGCTCTGCTAATCCTGTTACCAGTGGCTGCTGCC
AGTGGCGATAAGTCGTGTCTTACCGGGTTGGACTCAAGACGATAGTTACCGGATAAGGCGCAGCGGTCGG
GCTGAACGGGGGGTTCGTGCACACAGCCCAGCTTGGAGCGAACGACCTACACCGAACTGAGATACCTACA
GCGTGAGCTATGAGAAAGCGCCACGCTTCCCGAAGGGAGAAAGGCGGACAGGTATCCGGTAAGCGGCAGG
GTCGGAACAGGAGAGCGCACGAGGGAGCTTCCAGGGGGAAACGCCTGGTATCTTTATAGTCCTGTCGGGT
TTCGCCACCTCTGACTTGAGCGTCGATTTTTGTGATGCTCGTCAGGGGGGCGGAGCCTATGGAAAAACGC
CAGCAACGCGGCCTTTTTACGGTTCCTGGCCTTTTGCTGGCCTTTTGCTCACATGTTCTTTCCTGCGTTA
TCCCCTGATTCTGTGGATAACCGTATTACCGCCATGCAT
Features (pLannotate 1.2.2; 16 found; start..end, strand, type, name):
     61..364     +  enhancer       CMV enhancer: human cytomegalovirus immediate early enhancer
    365..568     +  promoter       CMV promoter: human cytomegalovirus (CMV) immediate early promoter
    591..650     +  misc_feature   MCS (fragment): multiple cloning site
    654..740     +  CDS            palmitoylation signal: palmitoylation signal consisting of the first 29 amino acids of p63RhoGEF (Goedhart et al., 2013)
    654..2393    +  CDS            ARHGEF25: ARHGP_HUMAN - Also known as GEFT. Experimental evidence at protein level: Swiss-Prot protein existence level 1. May play a role in actin cytoskeleton reorganization in different tissues since its activation induces formation of actin stress fibers. It works as a guanine nucleotide exchange factor for Rho family of small GTPases. Links specifically G alpha q/11-coupled receptors to RHOA activation. May be an important regulator of processes involved in axon and dendrite formation. In neurons seems to be an exchange factor primarily for RAC1. Involved in skeletal myogenesis (By similarity). From
   2409..3128    +  CDS            mVenus: Venus YFP with monomerizing A206K mutation (Nagai et al., 2002; Kremers et al., 2006) mammalian codon-optimized
   3145..3228    +  CDS            large T antigen (fragment): large T antigen from SV40 (simian virus 40)
   3251..3372    +  polyA_signal   SV40 poly(A) signal: SV40 polyadenylation signal
   3406..3834    -  rep_origin     f1 ori (sequence partly withheld): f1 bacteriophage origin of replication; arrow indicates direction of (+) strand synthesis
   3861..3965    +  promoter       AmpR promoter: bla
   3967..4324    +  promoter       SV40 promoter: SV40 enhancer and early promoter
   4359..5153    +  CDS            NeoR/KanR: aminoglycoside phosphotransferase from Tn5; aph(3')-II (or nptII); confers resistance to neomycin, kanamycin, and G418 (Geneticin®)
   5174..5326    +  CDS            ble (fragment): BLE_KLEPN - Experimental evidence at protein level: Swiss-Prot protein existence level 1. Binding protein with a strong affinity to the bleomycin family of antibiotics. Binds to CL990; an antimitotic-antibiotic compound. From Klebsiella pneumoniae.
   5385..5432    +  polyA_signal   HSV TK poly(A) signal: herpes simplex virus thymidine kinase polyadenylation signal (Cole and Stacy, 1985)
   5523..5539    -  polyA_signal   bGH poly(A) signal (fragment): bovine growth hormone polyadenylation signal
   5761..6349    +  rep_origin     ori: high-copy-number ColE1/pMB1/pBR322/pUC origin of replication
