[The description below was written by a language model from this plasmid's Addgene catalogue record and pLannotate feature annotations shown in this document.]
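Description:
p63RhoGEF580-mVenus-N1 is a 6,463 bp mammalian expression plasmid built on the pmVenus-N1 backbone, an N1-type vector in which the gene of interest is placed upstream of, and in frame with, a fluorescent protein. It is maintained in E. coli at high copy through a ColE1/pUC-type origin and also carries an f1 phage origin. A single NeoR/KanR (Tn5 aminoglycoside phosphotransferase) gene serves both hosts. A bacterial bla-type promoter drives it for kanamycin selection, and the adjacent SV40 enhancer/early promoter drives it in mammalian cells for G418 selection, with an HSV TK polyadenylation signal downstream. The short hits annotated as large T antigen, ble and bGH poly(A) fragments appear to be backbone remnants rather than functional elements.

The payload is the 580-amino-acid isoform of human p63RhoGEF (ARHGEF25, also called GEFT), a 1,740 bp open reading frame expressed from the CMV immediate-early enhancer and promoter and terminated by the SV40 poly(A) signal. The protein is a guanine nucleotide exchange factor for Rho family GTPases that links Gαq/11-coupled receptors to RhoA activation. Its first 29 residues are annotated as a palmitoylation signal, a lipid modification that typically promotes membrane association. Because mVenus, a monomeric (A206K) yellow fluorescent protein, is fused to the C terminus after a short linker, this N-terminal signal remains unobstructed.

The construct is intended for expressing fluorescently labelled p63RhoGEF in mammalian cells. The associated study examined the kinetics of recruitment and allosteric activation of ARHGEF25 isoforms by Gαq, so likely uses include live-cell imaging of localisation and fluorescence-based interaction measurements. The cloning method is not recorded.
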