Addgene plasmid #84338: p63RhoGEF580-mVenus-N1
Purpose: Expresses p63 (580 a.a.) tagged with mVenus
Depositing lab: Dorus Gadella. Depositing organization: University of Amsterdam. Publication: Kinetics of recruitment and allosteric activation of ARHGEF25 isoforms by the heterotrimeric G-protein Galphaq. van Unen J, Yin T, Wu YI, Mastop M, Gadella TW Jr, Goedhart J. Sci Rep. 2016 Nov 11;6:36825. doi: 10.1038/srep36825. PubMed 27833100.
Backbone
  Vector backbone: pmVenus-N1
  Backbone size w/o insert (bp): 4700
  Total vector size (bp): 6463
  Vector type: Mammalian Expression
  Selectable markers: Neomycin (select with G418)
Growth in bacteria
  Bacterial resistance: Kanamycin, 50 μg/mL
  Growth temperature: 37°C
  Growth strain: DH5alpha
  Copy number: High Copy
Gene/Insert
  Gene/Insert name: p63RhoGEF (580 aa) (alt name: ARHGEF25)
  Species: H. sapiens (human)
  Insert size (bp): 1740
  Entrez Gene: ARHGEF25 (a.k.a. GEFT, p63RhoGEF)
  Promoter: CMV
  Tag / fusion protein: mVenus (C terminal on backbone)
  Cloning method: Unknown
  Sequencing primers: 5′ CMV
Terms and licenses: Academic/Nonprofit Terms; Industry Terms: Not Available to Industry
How to cite: p63RhoGEF580-mVenus-N1 was a gift from Dorus Gadella (Addgene plasmid # 84338 ; http://n2t.net/addgene:84338 ; RRID:Addgene_84338)
