>Addgene plasmid #84338 | p63RhoGEF580-mVenus-N1 | addgene partial sequence | sequence record 168580 | CMV-F 5'-CGCAAATGGGCGGTAGGCGTG-3'
TTAGTGAACCGTCAGATCCGCTAGCGCTACCGGACTCAGATCTCGAGCTCAAGCTTCGAATTCTGCAGTC
GACGGTACCACCATGCGGGGGGGGCACAAAGGGGGTCGCTGTGCCTGTCCCCGTGTGATCCGAAAAGTGC
TGGCAAAATGCGGCTGCTGCTTCGCCCGGGGGGGACGTGAATCCTATTCCATTGCGGGCAGTGAGGGGAG
TATATCGGCTTCTGCTGCCTCCGGTCTGGCTGCCCCCTCTGGCCCCAGCTCTGGCCTCAGCTCTGGCCCC
TGTTCCCCAGGCCCCCCAGGGCCCGTCAGTGGCCTGAGGAGATGGTTGGATCATTCCAAACATTGTCTCA
GTGTGGAAACTGAGGCAGACAGTGGTCAGGCAGGACCATATGAGAACTGGATGTTGGAGCCAGCTCTAGC
CACAGGAGAGGAGCTGCCGGAACTGACCTTGCTGACCACACTGTTGGAGGGCCCTGGAGATAAGACGCAG
CCACCTGAAGAGGAGACTTTGTCCCAAGCCCCTGAGAGTGAGGAGGAACAGAAGAAGAAGGCTCTGGAAA
GGAGTATGTATGTCCTGAGTGAACTGGTAGAAACAGAGAAAATGTACGTGGACGACTTGGGGCAGATTGT
GGAGGGTTATATGGCCACCATGGCTGCTCAGGGGGTCCCCGAGAGTCTTC
