>Addgene plasmid #84338 | p63RhoGEF580-mVenus-N1 | addgene partial sequence | sequence record 168581 | EGFP-N 5'-CGTCGCCGTCCAGCTCGACCAG-3'
CTCTCGCCCTTGCTCACCATGGTGGCGACCGGTGACAGCTCATCTTCATCCAGCTTGGCAAGTCTGGCTT
GGCAGGGAGGGGTTTTTGGAGTTGGAGAGACTGGAGGAGAGTCATGGGGAGCCTGGGGGATGTCACCAAG
GGCCTGTTTATCCAGTGGCAAGAGGGCTCTGGCCACCTCCCCTTTGGGTGACAGCAGCAGAGAGGGGAGA
GAGCCATTGATGGGTGTGTGTGTGCTGCCCTGGGCCTGATCTCCAAGCCGAATTCTTCCAGGGCTCCCCA
CTCCAGGCCCTCTTGGCCGCCCCAGGCTGTTGGTCTGGCTCTCCCGTCTCTGGTACTCAATGGGTGACTG
CAATGCGTTGAGGAAGTCCCGTTGGCTCTCCAAGATCTGAGCCACATGCTTGATCCAGGCCTGACTGATA
GCAGGGTCTGCAGCCTGCAGGACATAGCGCTGGATCCCACCCTCTGGCCCTCTGGAGGTCAGTGCAAAGC
GGCAAGGGTCACCTTGGAGGTTCCCCTCCAGTCCCAGGCAGCTCACCTTAATGCTGTTCTTGTATACATA
TCCAGGCTGTGTTCCACCTCTCACTCCTCCTCCCAGGGCTTCACTGAAGATGATGATTTGCTCAAAGAGG
AAGACGCGCCTCTCTCGACCTCGGGAAGACAGCAGCCCTCCA
